Addgene plasmid #98655: MBP-FUS_FL_6E
Purpose: Expresses MBP-tagged full length phosphomimetic FUS
Depositing lab: Nicolas Fawzi. Depositing organization: Brown University. Publication: Phosphorylation of the FUS low-complexity domain disrupts phase separation, aggregation, and toxicity. Monahan Z, Ryan VH, Janke AM, Burke KA, Rhoads SN, Zerze GH, O'Meally R, Dignon GL, Conicella AE, Zheng W, Best RB, Cole RN, Mittal J, Shewmaker F, Fawzi NL. EMBO J. 2017 Aug 8. pii: e201696394. doi: 10.15252/embj.201696394. PubMed 28790177.
Backbone
  Vector backbone: pTHMT
  Vector type: Bacterial Expression
Growth in bacteria
  Bacterial resistance: Kanamycin, 50 μg/mL
  Growth temperature: 37°C
  Growth strain: DH5alpha
  Copy number: High Copy
Gene/Insert
  Gene/Insert name: FUS
  Species: H. sapiens (human)
  Mutation: 6 S/T to E
  Entrez Gene: FUS (a.k.a. ALS6, ETM4, FUS1, HNRNPP2, POMP75, TLS, altFUS)
  Tag / fusion protein: 6xHis-MBP (N terminal on backbone)
  Cloning method: Restriction Enzyme; 5′ cloning site Unknown (unknown if destroyed); 3′ cloning site Unknown (unknown if destroyed)
Terms and licenses: Academic/Nonprofit Terms; Industry Terms: Not Available to Industry
How to cite: MBP-FUS_FL_6E was a gift from Nicolas Fawzi (Addgene plasmid # 98655 ; http://n2t.net/addgene:98655 ; RRID:Addgene_98655)
