[The description below was written by a language model from this plasmid's Addgene catalogue record and pLannotate feature annotations shown in this document.]
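Description:
MBP-FUS_FL_6E is a bacterial expression plasmid built on the pTHMT backbone, a pET-style vector of about 8 kb, that produces full-length human FUS as an N-terminal 6xHis–maltose-binding protein fusion. It is selected with kanamycin through an aminoglycoside phosphotransferase (KanR) gene and replicates from a ColE1/pBR322-type origin. The catalogue lists it as high copy, although the annotated sequence also carries the rop gene and the bom region from pBR322, which are usually associated with copy-number restraint and mobilisation. An f1 origin is also present, as are remnant tetracycline-resistance fragments that appear to be non-functional backbone leftovers.

Expression is driven by a T7 promoter with an adjacent lac operator and the phage T7 gene 10 ribosome binding site. A plasmid-borne lacI gene supplies repressor, so transcription is IPTG-inducible in hosts that provide T7 RNA polymerase, and it ends at a T7 terminator. The reading frame opens with short matches annotated as tag fragments, which likely correspond to the His tag, followed by a signal-sequence-free cytosolic MBP, a linker containing a partial attB1-like match, and then the FUS coding sequence. The record does not explicitly annotate a protease cleavage site between MBP and FUS. Short His and T7 gene 10-derived fragments lie downstream of FUS; whether they are translated is not stated.

The FUS insert carries six serine/threonine-to-glutamate substitutions that mimic phosphorylation, though the specific positions are not listed. MBP serves as a solubility and purification partner for this aggregation-prone protein. The associated work concerns how phosphorylation of the FUS low-complexity domain affects phase separation, aggregation and toxicity, which suggests use in producing recombinant phosphomimetic FUS for in vitro studies.
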