Features (pLannotate 1.2.2; 23 found; start..end, strand, type, name):
      1..19      +  promoter       T7 promoter: promoter for bacteriophage T7 RNA polymerase
     20..44      +  protein_bind   lac operator: The lac repressor binds to the lac operator to inhibit transcription in E. coli. This inhibition can be relieved by adding lactose or isopropyl-β-D-thiogalactopyranoside (IPTG). lac repressor encoded by lacI
     59..81      +  RBS            RBS: efficient ribosome binding site from bacteriophage T7 gene 10 (Olins and Rangwala, 1989)
     88..105     +  CDS            HP-thioredoxin (fragment): His-Patch thioredoxin The histidines at positions 8, 32, and 64 coordinate a divalent cation, allowing HP-thioredoxin to be purified on metal-chelating resins.
    106..122     +  CDS            capTEV™ (fragment): composite tag for in vivo biotinylation, TEV protease cleavage, and 6xHis tagging
    136..1233    +  CDS            MBP: maltose binding protein from E. coli; malE (mutated); This version of the gene does not encode a signal sequence, so MBP will remain in the cytosol.
   1253..1271    +  protein_bind   attB1 (fragment): mutant version of attB; core recombination site for the Gateway® BP reaction BP Clonase™
   1309..2886    +  CDS            FUS: FUS_HUMAN - Also known as TLS. Experimental evidence at protein level: Swiss-Prot protein existence level 1. DNA/RNA-binding protein that plays a role in various cellular processes such as transcription regulation, RNA splicing, RNA transport, DNA repair and damage response (PubMed:27731383). Binds to nascent pre-mRNAs and acts as a molecular mediator between RNA polymerase II and U1 small nuclear ribonucleoprotein thereby coupling transcription and splicing (PubMed:26124092). Binds also its own pre- mRNA and autoregulates its expression; this autoregulation mechanism is mediated by non-sense-
   2896..2913    +  CDS            9xHis (fragment): 9xHis affinity tag
   2923..2972    +  CDS            SET1 (fragment): solubility-enhancement tag derived from T7 phage gene 10B
   2980..3027    +  terminator     T7 terminator: transcription terminator for bacteriophage T7 RNA polymerase
   3064..3492    +  rep_origin     f1 ori (sequence partly withheld): f1 bacteriophage origin of replication; arrow indicates direction of (+) strand synthesis
   3545..3602    +  promoter       AmpR promoter (fragment): bla
   3611..4426    -  CDS            KanR: aminoglycoside phosphotransferase; aph(3')-Ia; confers resistance to kanamycin in bacteria or G418 (Geneticin®) in eukaryotes
   4548..5136    +  rep_origin     ori: high-copy-number ColE1/pMB1/pBR322/pUC origin of replication
   5322..5461    -  misc_feature   bom: basis of mobility region from pBR322
   5563..5754    -  CDS            rop: Rop protein, which maintains plasmids at low copy number; rop
   5771..6151    +  CDS            YPB1_ECOLX: Protein predicted: Swiss-Prot protein existence level 4. From Escherichia coli.
   6223..6514    -  CDS            TcR (fragment): tetracycline efflux protein; tet; confers resistance to tetracycline
   6529..6550    -  protein_bind   CAP binding site: CAP binding activates transcription in the presence of cAMP. E. coli catabolite activator protein
   6563..7645    -  CDS            lacI: lac repressor; lacI; The lac repressor binds to the lac operator to inhibit transcription in E. coli. This inhibition can be relieved by adding lactose or isopropyl-β-D-thiogalactopyranoside (IPTG).
   7646..7723    -  promoter       lacI promoter: lacI
   7731..8010    -  CDS            TcR (fragment): tetracycline efflux protein; tet; confers resistance to tetracycline
>Addgene plasmid #98655 | MBP-FUS_FL_6E | addgene full sequence | sequence record 189259 | Addgene NGS Result
TAATACGACTCACTATAGGGGAATTGTGAGCGGATAACAATTCCCCTCTAGAAATAATTTTGTTTAACTT
TAAGAAGGAGATATACCATGGGATCTGATAAAATTCATCATCATCATCATCACAGCAGCGGTACCAAAAT
CGAAGAAGGTAAACTGGTAATCTGGATTAACGGCGATAAAGGCTATAACGGTCTCGCTGAAGTCGGTAAG
AAATTCGAGAAAGATACCGGAATTAAAGTCACCGTTGAGCATCCGGATAAACTGGAAGAGAAATTCCCAC
AGGTTGCGGCAACTGGCGATGGCCCTGACATTATCTTCTGGGCACACGACCGCTTTGGTGGCTACGCTCA
ATCTGGCCTGTTGGCTGAAATCACCCCGGACAAAGCGTTCCAGGACAAGCTGTATCCGTTTACCTGGGAT
GCCGTACGTTACAACGGCAAGCTGATTGCTTACCCGATCGCTGTTGAAGCGTTATCGCTGATTTATAACA
AAGATCTGCTGCCGAACCCGCCAAAAACCTGGGAAGAGATCCCGGCGCTGGATAAAGAACTGAAAGCGAA
AGGTAAGAGCGCGCTGATGTTCAACCTGCAAGAACCGTACTTCACCTGGCCGCTGATTGCTGCTGACGGG
GGTTATGCGTTCAAGTATGAAAACGGCAAGTACGACATTAAAGACGTGGGCGTGGATAACGCTGGCGCGA
AAGCGGGTCTGACCTTCCTGGTTGACCTGATTAAAAACAAACACATGAATGCAGACACCGATTACTCCAT
CGCAGAAGCTGCCTTTAATAAAGGCGAAACAGCGATGACCATCAACGGCCCGTGGGCATGGTCCAACATC
GACACCAGCAAAGTGAATTATGGTGTAACGGTACTGCCGACCTTCAAGGGTCAACCATCCAAACCGTTCG
TTGGCGTGCTGAGCGCAGGTATTAACGCCGCCAGTCCGAACAAAGAGCTGGCAAAAGAGTTCCTCGAAAA
CTATCTGCTGACTGATGAAGGTCTGGAAGCGGTTAATAAAGACAAACCGCTGGGTGCCGTAGCGCTGAAG
TCTTACGAGGAAGAGTTGGCGAAAGATCCACGTATTGCCGCCACCATGGAAAACGCCCAGAAAGGTGAAA
TCATGCCGAACATCCCGCAGATGTCCGCTTTCTGGTATGCCGTGCGTACTGCGGTGATCAACGCCGCCAG
CGGTCGTCAGACTGTCGATGAAGCCCTGAAAGACGCGCAGACTAATTCGGGATCTGATATCACAAGTTTG
TACAAAAAAGCTGAAGGCGGTACCGAGAACCTGTACTTCCAGGGTCATATGGCCTCAAACGATTATACCC
AACAAGCAACCCAAAGCTATGGGGCCTACCCCACCCAGCCCGGGCAGGGCTATGAGCAGCAGAGCGAGCA
GCCCTACGGACAGCAGAGTTACAGTGGTTATAGCCAGTCCACGGACACTTCAGGCTATGGCCAGAGCAGC
TATTCTTCTTATGGCCAGAGCCAGAACACAGGCTATGGAGAGCAGTCAACTCCCCAGGGATATGGCTCGA
CTGGCGGCTATGGCAGTGAGCAGAGCGAGCAATCGTCTTACGGGCAGCAGTCCTCCTATCCTGGCTATGG
CCAGCAGCCAGCTCCCAGCAGCACCTCGGGAAGTTACGGTAGCAGTGAGCAGAGCAGCAGCTATGGGCAG
CCCCAGAGTGGGAGCTACAGCCAGCAGCCTAGCTATGGTGGACAGCAGCAAAGCTATGGACAGCAGCAAA
GCTATAATCCCCCTCAGGGCTATGGACAGCAGAACCAGTACAACAGCAGCAGTGGTGGTGGAGGTGGAGG
TGGAGGTGGAGGTAACTATGGCCAAGATCAATCCTCCATGAGTAGTGGTGGTGGCAGTGGTGGCGGTTAT
GGCAATCAAGACCAGAGTGGTGGAGGTGGCAGCGGTGGCTATGGACAGCAGGACCGTGGAGGCCGCGGCA
GGGGTGGCAGTGGTGGCGGCGGCGGCGGCGGCGGTGGTGGTTACAACCGCAGCAGTGGTGGCTATGAACC
CAGAGGTCGTGGAGGTGGCCGTGGAGGCAGAGGTGGCATGGGCGGAAGTGACCGTGGTGGCTTCAATAAA
TTTGGTGGCCCTCGGGACCAAGGATCACGTCATGACTCCGAACAGGATAATTCAGACAACAACACCATCT
TTGTGCAAGGCCTGGGTGAGAATGTTACAATTGAGTCTGTGGCTGATTACTTCAAGCAGATTGGTATTAT
TAAGACAAACAAGAAAACGGGACAGCCCATGATTAATTTGTACACAGACAGGGAAACTGGCAAGCTGAAG
GGAGAGGCAACGGTCTCTTTTGATGACCCACCTTCAGCTAAAGCAGCTATTGACTGGTTTGATGGTAAAG
AATTCTCCGGAAATCCTATCAAGGTCTCATTTGCTACTCGCCGGGCAGACTTTAATCGGGGTGGTGGCAA
TGGTCGTGGAGGCCGAGGGCGAGGAGGACCCATGGGCCGTGGAGGCTATGGAGGTGGTGGCAGTGGTGGT
GGTGGCCGAGGAGGATTTCCCAGTGGAGGTGGTGGCGGTGGAGGACAGCAGCGAGCTGGTGACTGGAAGT
GTCCTAATCCCACCTGTGAGAATATGAACTTCTCTTGGAGGAATGAATGCAACCAGTGTAAGGCCCCTAA
ACCAGATGGCCCAGGAGGGGGACCAGGTGGCTCTCACATGGGGGGTAACTACGGGGATGATCGTCGTGGT
GGCAGAGGAGGCTATGATCGAGGCGGCTACCGGGGCCGCGGCGGGGACCGTGGAGGCTTCCGAGGGGGCC
GGGGTGGTGGGGACAGAGGTGGCTTTGGCCCTGGCAAGATGGATTCCAGGGGTGAGCACAGACAGGATCG
CAGGGAGAGGCCGTATTGACTCGAGCACCACCACCACCACCACTGAGATCCGGCTGCTAACAAAGCCCGA
AAGGAAGCTGAGTTGGCTGCTGCCACCGCTGAGCAATAACTAGCATAACCCCTTGGGGCCTCTAAACGGG
TCTTGAGGGGTTTTTTGCTGAAAGGAGGAACTATATCCGGATTGGCGAATGGG
[124 nt withheld, positions 3064-3187]
C
[91 nt withheld, positions 3189-3279]
A
[49 nt withheld, positions 3281-3329]
CCTTTGACGTTGGAGTCCACGTTCTTT
[37 nt withheld, positions 3357-3393]
ACCCTATCTCGGTCTATTCTTTTGATTTATAAGGGATTTTGCCGATTTCGGCCTATTGGTTAAAAAATGA
GCTGATTTAACAAAAATTTAACGCGAATTTTAACAAAATATTAACGCTTACAATTTAGGTGGCACTTTTC
GGGGAAATGTGCGCGGAACCCCTATTTGTTTATTTTTCTAAATACATTCAAATATGTATCCGCTCATGAA
TTAATTCTTAGAAAAACTCATCGAGCATCAAATGAAACTGCAATTTATTCATATCAGGATTATCAATACC
ATATTTTTGAAAAAGCCGTTTCTGTAATGAAGGAGAAAACTCACCGAGGCAGTTCCATAGGATGGCAAGA
TCCTGGTATCGGTCTGCGATTCCGACTCGTCCAACATCAATACAACCTATTAATTTCCCCTCGTCAAAAA
TAAGGTTATCAAGTGAGAAATCACCATGAGTGACGACTGAATCCGGTGAGAATGGCAAAAGTTTATGCAT
TTCTTTCCAGACTTGTTCAACAGGCCAGCCATTACGCTCGTCATCAAAATCACTCGCATCAACCAAACCG
TTATTCATTCGTGATTGCGCCTGAGCGAGACGAAATACGCGATCGCTGTTAAAAGGACAATTACAAACAG
GAATCGAATGCAACCGGCGCAGGAACACTGCCAGCGCATCAACAATATTTTCACCTGAATCAGGATATTC
TTCTAATACCTGGAATGCTGTTTTCCCGGGGATCGCAGTGGTGAGTAACCATGCATCATCAGGAGTACGG
ATAAAATGCTTGATGGTCGGAAGAGGCATAAATTCCGTCAGCCAGTTTAGTCTGACCATCTCATCTGTAA
CATCATTGGCAACGCTACCTTTGCCATGTTTCAGAAACAACTCTGGCGCATCGGGCTTCCCATACAATCG
ATAGATTGTCGCACCTGATTGCCCGACATTATCGCGAGCCCATTTATACCCATATAAATCAGCATCCATG
TTGGAATTTAATCGCGGCCTAGAGCAAGACGTTTCCCGTTGAATATGGCTCATAACACCCCTTGTATTAC
TGTTTATGTAAGCAGACAGTTTTATTGTTCATGACCAAAATCCCTTAACGTGAGTTTTCGTTCCACTGAG
CGTCAGACCCCGTAGAAAAGATCAAAGGATCTTCTTGATATCCTTTTTTTCTGCGCGTAATCTGCTGCTT
GCAAACAAAAAAACCACCGCTACCAGCGGTGGTTTGTTTGCCGGATCAAGAGCTACCAACTCTTTTTCCG
AAGGTAACTGGCTTCAGCAGAGCGCAGATACCAAATACTGTCCTTCTAGTGTAGCCGTAGTTAGGCCACC
ACTTCAAGAACTCTGTAGCACCGCCTACATACCTCGCTCTGCTAATCCTGTTACCAGTGGCTGCTGCCAG
TGGCGATAAGTCGTGTCTTACCGGGTTGGACTCAAGACGATAGTTACCGGATAAGGCGCAGCGGTCGGGC
TGAACGGGGGGTTCGTGCACACAGCCCAGCTTGGAGCGAACGACCTACACCGAACTGAGATACCTACAGC
GTGAGCTATGAGAAAGCGCCACGCTTCCCGAAGGGAGAAAGGCGGACAGGTATCCGGTAAGCGGCAGGGT
CGGAACAGGAGAGCGCACGAGGGAGCTTCCAGGGGGAAACGCCTGGTATCTTTATAGTCCTGTCGGGTTT
CGCCACCTCTGACTTGAGCGTCGATTTTTGTGATGCTCGTCAGGGGGGCGGAGCCTATGGAAAAACGCCA
GCAACGCGGCCTTTTTACGGTTCCTGGCCTTTTGCTGGCCTTTTGCTCACATGTTCTTTCCTGCGTTATC
CCCTGATTCTGTGGATAACCGTATTACCGCCTTTGAGTGAGCTGATACCGCTCGCCGCAGCCGAACGACC
GAGCGCAGCGAGTCAGTGAGCGAGGAAGCGGAAGAGCGCCTGATGCGGTATTTTCTCCTTACGCATCTGT
GCGGTATTTCACACCGCAATGGTGCACTCTCAGTACAATCTGCTCTGATGCCGCATAGTTAAGCCAGTAT
ACACTCCGCTATCGCTACGTGACTGGGTCATGGCTGCGCCCCGACACCCGCCAACACCCGCTGACGCGCC
CTGACGGGCTTGTCTGCTCCCGGCATCCGCTTACAGACAAGCTGTGACCGTCTCCGGGAGCTGCATGTGT
CAGAGGTTTTCACCGTCATCACCGAAACGCGCGAGGCAGCTGCGGTAAAGCTCATCAGCGTGGTCGTGAA
GCGATTCACAGATGTCTGCCTGTTCATCCGCGTCCAGCTCGTTGAGTTTCTCCAGAAGCGTTAATGTCTG
GCTTCTGATAAAGCGGGCCATGTTAAGGGCGGTTTTTTCCTGTTTGGTCACTGATGCCTCCGTGTAAGGG
GGATTTCTGTTCATGGGGGTAATGATACCGATGAAACGAGAGAGGATGCTCACGATACGGGTTACTGATG
ATGAACATGCCCGGTTACTGGAACGTTGTGAGGGTAAACAACTGGCGGTATGGATGCGGCGGGACCAGAG
AAAAATCACTCAGGGTCAATGCCAGCGCTTCGTTAATACAGATGTAGGTGTTCCACAGGGTAGCCAGCAG
CATCCTGCGATGCAGATCCGGAACATAATGGTGCAGGGCGCTGACTTCCGCGTTTCCAGACTTTACGAAA
CACGGAAACCGAAGACCATTCATGTTGTTGCTCAGGTCGCAGACGTTTTGCAGCAGCAGTCGCTTCACGT
TCGCTCGCGTATCGGTGATTCATTCTGCTAACCAGTAAGGCAACCCCGCCAGCCTAGCCGGGTCCTCAAC
GACAGGAGCACGATCATGCGCACCCGTGGGGCCGCCATGCCGGCGATAATGGCCTGCTTCTCGCCGAAAC
GTTTGGTGGCGGGACCAGTGACGAAGGCTTGAGCGAGGGCGTGCAAGATTCCGAATACCGCAAGCGACAG
GCCGATCATCGTCGCGCTCCAGCGAAAGCGGTCCTCGCCGAAAATGACCCAGAGCGCTGCCGGCACCTGT
CCTACGAGTTGCATGATAAAGAAGACAGTCATAAGTGCGGCGACGATAGTCATGCCCCGCGCCCACCGGA
AGGAGCTGACTGGGTTGAAGGCTCTCAAGGGCATCGGTCGAGATCCCGGTGCCTAATGAGTGAGCTAACT
TACATTAATTGCGTTGCGCTCACTGCCCGCTTTCCAGTCGGGAAACCTGTCGTGCCAGCTGCATTAATGA
ATCGGCCAACGCGCGGGGAGAGGCGGTTTGCGTATTGGGCGCCAGGGTGGTTTTTCTTTTCACCAGTGAG
ACGGGCAACAGCTGATTGCCCTTCACCGCCTGGCCCTGAGAGAGTTGCAGCAAGCGGTCCACGCTGGTTT
GCCCCAGCAGGCGAAAATCCTGTTTGATGGTGGTTAACGGCGGGATATAACATGAGCTGTCTTCGGTATC
GTCGTATCCCACTACCGAGATATCCGCACCAACGCGCAGCCCGGACTCGGTAATGGCGCGCATTGCGCCC
AGCGCCATCTGATCGTTGGCAACCAGCATCGCAGTGGGAACGATGCCCTCATTCAGCATTTGCATGGTTT
GTTGAAAACCGGACATGGCACTCCAGTCGCCTTCCCGTTCCGCTATCGGCTGAATTTGATTGCGAGTGAG
ATATTTATGCCAGCCAGCCAGACGCAGACGCGCCGAGACAGAACTTAATGGGCCCGCTAACAGCGCGATT
TGCTGGTGACCCAATGCGACCAGATGCTCCACGCCCAGTCGCGTACCGTCTTCATGGGAGAAAATAATAC
TGTTGATGGGTGTCTGGTCAGAGACATCAAGAAATAACGCCGGAACATTAGTGCAGGCAGCTTCCACAGC
AATGGCATCCTGGTCATCCAGCGGATAGTTAATGATCAGCCCACTGACGCGTTGCGCGAGAAGATTGTGC
ACCGCCGCTTTACAGGCTTCGACGCCGCTTCGTTCTACCATCGACACCACCACGCTGGCACCCAGTTGAT
CGGCGCGAGATTTAATCGCCGCGACAATTTGCGACGGCGCGTGCAGGGCCAGACTGGAGGTGGCAACGCC
AATCAGCAACGACTGTTTGCCCGCCAGTTGTTGTGCCACGCGGTTGGGAATGTAATTCAGCTCCGCCATC
GCCGCTTCCACTTTTTCCCGCGTTTTCGCAGAAACGTGGCTGGCCTGGTTCACCACGCGGGAAACGGTCT
GATAAGAGACACCGGCATACTCTGCGACATCGTATAACGTTACTGGTTTCACATTCACCACCCTGAATTG
ACTCTCTTCCGGGCGCTATCATGCCATACCGCGAAAGGTTTTGCGCCATTCGATGGTGTCCGGGATCTCG
ACGCTCTCCCTTATGCGACTCCTGCATTAGGAAGCAGCCCAGTAGTAGGTTGAGGCCGTTGAGCACCGCC
GCCGCAAGGAATGGTGCATGCAAGGAGATGGCGCCCAACAGTCCCCCGGCCACGGGGCCTGCCACCATAC
CCACGCCGAAACAAGCGCTCATGAGCCCGAAGTGGCGAGCCCGATCTTCCCCATCGGTGATGTCGGCGAT
ATAGGCGCCAGCAACCGCACCTGTGGCGCCGGTGATGCCGGCCACGATGCGTCCGGCGTAGAGGATCGAG
ATCTCGATCCCGCGAAAT
